Addgene plasmid #59985: pDCC6
Purpose: Bi-cistronic Drosophila CRISPR/Cas9 vector, contains hsp70>Cas9 and U6>sgRNA cassette
Depositing lab: Peter Duchek. Depositing organization: Institut fuer Molekulare Biotechnologie (IMBA). Publication: Efficient CRISPR/Cas9 Plasmids for Rapid and Versatile Genome Editing in Drosophila. Gokcezade J, Sienski G, Duchek P. G3 (Bethesda). 2014 Sep 17. pii: g3.114.014126. doi: 10.1534/g3.114.014126. PubMed 25236734.
Backbone
  Vector backbone: pHW
  Total vector size (bp): 8122
  Vector type: CRISPR
Growth in bacteria
  Bacterial resistance: Ampicillin, 100 μg/mL
  Growth temperature: 37°C
  Growth strain: DH5alpha
  Copy number: High Copy
Gene/Insert 1
  Gene/Insert name: Cas9 (alt name: 3xFLAG-hSpCas9)
  Species: Synthetic; S. pyogenes
  Insert size (bp): 4266
  Promoter: hsp70Bb
  Tag / fusion protein: 3xFLAG (N terminal on insert)
  Cloning method: Gateway Cloning
  Sequencing primers: 5′ GCGCTTCCGGAGGTATACACC
Gene/Insert 2
  Gene/Insert name: U6-2>sgRNA
  Species: Synthetic
  Insert size (bp): 501
  Promoter: U6-96Ab
  Cloning method: Unknown
  Sequencing primers: 5′ CGAACTGTGTTTTCAACAAACG
Terms and licenses: Academic/Nonprofit Terms; Industry Terms: Not Available to Industry
How to cite: pDCC6 was a gift from Peter Duchek (Addgene plasmid # 59985 ; http://n2t.net/addgene:59985 ; RRID:Addgene_59985)
