[The description below was written by a language model from this plasmid's Addgene catalogue record and pLannotate feature annotations shown in this document.]
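Description:
pDCC6 is a dual-cassette ("bi-cistronic" in the depositor's wording) CRISPR/Cas9 plasmid for genome editing in Drosophila, built on the pHW backbone and supplying both the nuclease and the guide RNA from a single vector. It is maintained in E. coli as a high-copy plasmid through a ColE1/pUC-type origin and selected with ampicillin via the β-lactamase gene. The catalogue lists a size of about 8.1 kb, and the sequenced record is slightly longer at 8,154 nt.

The first cassette uses the Drosophila U6-2 (U6-96Ab) RNA polymerase III promoter to drive a Streptococcus pyogenes sgRNA scaffold. A short gap between the promoter and the scaffold is presumably where a target-specific spacer is inserted, though the record does not describe the cloning method. A second, partial scaffold match lies just downstream. Immediately after this, a fragment of the Drosophila hsp70Bb promoter drives a human-codon-optimised S. pyogenes Cas9 carrying an N-terminal 3xFLAG tag. The annotation splits Cas9 into contiguous N- and C-terminal portions, but these form one continuous coding region. Cas9 was introduced by Gateway cloning, which explains the attB2 site after the coding sequence. It is followed by an SV40-derived 3' region containing the small t intron and the SV40 polyadenylation signal. The SV40 NLS and T antigen fragments annotated there are part of this viral segment rather than of Cas9. Small Exo and lacI fragment hits appear to be backbone remnants.

According to the record, the plasmid is intended for rapid, versatile genome editing in Drosophila.
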