Features (pLannotate 1.2.2; 17 found; start..end, strand, type, name):
     61..460     +  promoter       dU6-2 promoter: RNA polymerase III promoter for Drosophila U6-2 snRNA (Das et al., 1987)
    479..554     +  misc_RNA       gRNA scaffold: guide RNA scaffold for the Streptococcus pyogenes CRISPR/Cas9 system
    561..604     +  misc_RNA       gRNA scaffold (fragment): guide RNA scaffold for the Streptococcus pyogenes CRISPR/Cas9 system
    640..981     +  promoter       hsp70 promoter (fragment): Drosophila melanogaster hsp70Bb promoter
   1202..2803    +  CDS            Cas9(N): N-terminal portion of Streptococcus pyogenes Cas9 (Zetsche et al., 2015)
   2804..5302    +  CDS            Cas9(C): C-terminal portion of Streptococcus pyogenes Cas9 (Zetsche et al., 2015)
   5343..5367    -  protein_bind   attB2: mutant version of attB; recombination site for the Gateway® BP reaction BP Clonase™
   5383..5457    +  CDS            small t antigen (fragment): SV40 (simian virus 40) small t antigen
   5459..5524    +  intron         small t intron: SV40 (simian virus 40) small t antigen intron
   5654..5674    +  CDS            SV40 NLS: nuclear localization signal of SV40 (simian virus 40) large T antigen
   5993..6076    +  CDS            large T antigen (fragment): large T antigen from SV40 (simian virus 40)
   6099..6233    +  polyA_signal   SV40 poly(A) signal: SV40 polyadenylation signal
   6251..6313    -  CDS            Exo (fragment): 5' to 3' double-stranded DNA exonuclease in the λ Red system; exo; creates 3' single-stranded DNA tails
   6312..6329    +  promoter       AmpR promoter (fragment): bla
   6330..7190    +  CDS            AmpR: β-lactamase; bla; confers resistance to ampicillin, carbenicillin, and related antibiotics
   7361..7949    +  rep_origin     ori: high-copy-number ColE1/pMB1/pBR322/pUC origin of replication
   8132..31      +  CDS            lacI (fragment) (across the origin): lac repressor; lacI; The lac repressor binds to the lac operator to inhibit transcription in E. coli. This inhibition can be relieved by adding lactose or isopropyl-β-D-thiogalactopyranoside (IPTG).
>Addgene plasmid #59985 | pDCC6 | addgene full sequence | sequence record 381276 | Addgene NGS Result
TCCCCGCGCGTTGGCCGATTCATTAATGCAGGCAACTCGTGAAAGGTAGGCGGATCAGCGGTTCGACTTG
CAGCCTGAAATACGGCACGAGTAGGAAAAGCCGAGTCAAATGCCGAATGCAGAGTCTCATTACAGCACAA
TCAACTCAAGAAAAACTCGACACTTTTTTACCATTTGCACTTAAATCCTTTTTTATTCGTTATGTATACT
TTTTTTGGTCCCTAACCAAAACAAAACCAAACTCTCTTAGTCGTGCCTCTATATTTAAAACTATCAATTT
ATTATAGTCAATAAATCGAACTGTGTTTTCAACAAACGAACAATAGGACACTTTGATTCTAAAGGAAATT
TTGAAAATCTTAAGCAGAGGGTTCTTAAGACCATTTGCCAATTCTTATAATTCTCAACTGCTCTTTCCTG
ATGTTGATCATTTATATAGGTATGTTTTCCTCAATACTTCGGGTCTTCGAGAAGACCTGTTTTAGAGCTA
GAAATAGCAAGTTAAAATAAGGCTAGTCCGTTATCAACTTGAAAAAGTGGCACCGAGTCGGTGCTTTTTT
GTTTTAGAGCTAGAAATAGCAAGTTAAAATAAGGCTAGTCCGTTTTTAGCGCGTGCGCCAATTCTGCAGA
CAAATGGCTCTAGAATCCCAAAACAAACTGGTTATTGTGGTAGGTCATTTGTTTGGCAGAAAGAAAACTC
GAGAAATTTCTCTGGCCGTTATTCGTTATTCTCTCTTTTCTTTTTGGGTCTCTCCCTCTCTGCACTAATG
CTCTCTCACTCTGTCACACAGTAAACGGCATACTGCTCTCGTTGGTTCGAGAGAGCGCGCCTCGAATGTT
CGCGAAAAGAGCGCCGGAGTATAAATAGAGGCGCTTCGTCTACGGAGCGACAATTCAATTCAAACAAGCA
AAGTGAACACGTCGCTAAGCGAAAGCTAAGCAAATAAACAAGCGCAGCTGAACAAGCTAAACAATCTGCA
GCCAAGCTCGATAAGCTTGTTCGAATCTCGAGTGCGCGCTTCCGGAGGTATACACCTAGGCGGTACCACT
GCAGTGAATTCGGAGCTCTACCGGTGCCACCATGGACTATAAGGACCACGACGGAGACTACAAGGATCAT
GATATTGATTACAAAGACGATGACGATAAGATGGCCCCAAAGAAGAAGCGGAAGGTCGGTATCCACGGAG
TCCCAGCAGCCGACAAGAAGTACAGCATCGGCCTGGACATCGGCACCAACTCTGTGGGCTGGGCCGTGAT
CACCGACGAGTACAAGGTGCCCAGCAAGAAATTCAAGGTGCTGGGCAACACCGACCGGCACAGCATCAAG
AAGAACCTGATCGGAGCCCTGCTGTTCGACAGCGGCGAAACAGCCGAGGCCACCCGGCTGAAGAGAACCG
CCAGAAGAAGATACACCAGACGGAAGAACCGGATCTGCTATCTGCAAGAGATCTTCAGCAACGAGATGGC
CAAGGTGGACGACAGCTTCTTCCACAGACTGGAAGAGTCCTTCCTGGTGGAAGAGGATAAGAAGCACGAG
CGGCACCCCATCTTCGGCAACATCGTGGACGAGGTGGCCTACCACGAGAAGTACCCCACCATCTACCACC
TGAGAAAGAAACTGGTGGACAGCACCGACAAGGCCGACCTGCGGCTGATCTATCTGGCCCTGGCCCACAT
GATCAAGTTCCGGGGCCACTTCCTGATCGAGGGCGACCTGAACCCCGACAACAGCGACGTGGACAAGCTG
TTCATCCAGCTGGTGCAGACCTACAACCAGCTGTTCGAGGAAAACCCCATCAACGCCAGCGGCGTGGACG
CCAAGGCCATCCTGTCTGCCAGACTGAGCAAGAGCAGACGGCTGGAAAATCTGATCGCCCAGCTGCCCGG
CGAGAAGAAGAATGGCCTGTTCGGAAACCTGATTGCCCTGAGCCTGGGCCTGACCCCCAACTTCAAGAGC
AACTTCGACCTGGCCGAGGATGCCAAACTGCAGCTGAGCAAGGACACCTACGACGACGACCTGGACAACC
TGCTGGCCCAGATCGGCGACCAGTACGCCGACCTGTTTCTGGCCGCCAAGAACCTGTCCGACGCCATCCT
GCTGAGCGACATCCTGAGAGTGAACACCGAGATCACCAAGGCCCCCCTGAGCGCCTCTATGATCAAGAGA
TACGACGAGCACCACCAGGACCTGACCCTGCTGAAAGCTCTCGTGCGGCAGCAGCTGCCTGAGAAGTACA
AAGAGATTTTCTTCGACCAGAGCAAGAACGGCTACGCCGGCTACATTGACGGCGGAGCCAGCCAGGAAGA
GTTCTACAAGTTCATCAAGCCCATCCTGGAAAAGATGGACGGCACCGAGGAACTGCTCGTGAAGCTGAAC
AGAGAGGACCTGCTGCGGAAGCAGCGGACCTTCGACAACGGCAGCATCCCCCACCAGATCCACCTGGGAG
AGCTGCACGCCATTCTGCGGCGGCAGGAAGATTTTTACCCATTCCTGAAGGACAACCGGGAAAAGATCGA
GAAGATCCTGACCTTCCGCATCCCCTACTACGTGGGCCCTCTGGCCAGGGGAAACAGCAGATTCGCCTGG
ATGACCAGAAAGAGCGAGGAAACCATCACCCCCTGGAACTTCGAGGAAGTGGTGGACAAGGGCGCTTCCG
CCCAGAGCTTCATCGAGCGGATGACCAACTTCGATAAGAACCTGCCCAACGAGAAGGTGCTGCCCAAGCA
CAGCCTGCTGTACGAGTACTTCACCGTGTATAACGAGCTGACCAAAGTGAAATACGTGACCGAGGGAATG
AGAAAGCCCGCCTTCCTGAGCGGCGAGCAGAAAAAGGCCATCGTGGACCTGCTGTTCAAGACCAACCGGA
AAGTGACCGTGAAGCAGCTGAAAGAGGACTACTTCAAGAAAATCGAGTGCTTCGACTCCGTGGAAATCTC
CGGCGTGGAAGATCGGTTCAACGCCTCCCTGGGCACATACCACGATCTGCTGAAAATTATCAAGGACAAG
GACTTCCTGGACAATGAGGAAAACGAGGACATTCTGGAAGATATCGTGCTGACCCTGACACTGTTTGAGG
ACAGAGAGATGATCGAGGAACGGCTGAAAACCTATGCCCACCTGTTCGACGACAAAGTGATGAAGCAGCT
GAAGCGGCGGAGATACACCGGCTGGGGCAGGCTGAGCCGGAAGCTGATCAACGGCATCCGGGACAAGCAG
TCCGGCAAGACAATCCTGGATTTCCTGAAGTCCGACGGCTTCGCCAACAGAAACTTCATGCAGCTGATCC
ACGACGACAGCCTGACCTTTAAAGAGGACATCCAGAAAGCCCAGGTGTCCGGCCAGGGCGATAGCCTGCA
CGAGCACATTGCCAATCTGGCCGGCAGCCCCGCCATTAAGAAGGGCATCCTGCAGACAGTGAAGGTGGTG
GACGAGCTCGTGAAAGTGATGGGCCGGCACAAGCCCGAGAACATCGTGATCGAAATGGCCAGAGAGAACC
AGACCACCCAGAAGGGACAGAAGAACAGCCGCGAGAGAATGAAGCGGATCGAAGAGGGCATCAAAGAGCT
GGGCAGCCAGATCCTGAAAGAACACCCCGTGGAAAACACCCAGCTGCAGAACGAGAAGCTGTACCTGTAC
TACCTGCAGAATGGGCGGGATATGTACGTGGACCAGGAACTGGACATCAACCGGCTGTCCGACTACGATG
TGGACCATATCGTGCCTCAGAGCTTTCTGAAGGACGACTCCATCGACAACAAGGTGCTGACCAGAAGCGA
CAAGAACCGGGGCAAGAGCGACAACGTGCCCTCCGAAGAGGTCGTGAAGAAGATGAAGAACTACTGGCGG
CAGCTGCTGAACGCCAAGCTGATTACCCAGAGAAAGTTCGACAATCTGACCAAGGCCGAGAGAGGCGGCC
TGAGCGAACTGGATAAGGCCGGCTTCATCAAGAGACAGCTGGTGGAAACCCGGCAGATCACAAAGCACGT
GGCACAGATCCTGGACTCCCGGATGAACACTAAGTACGACGAGAATGACAAGCTGATCCGGGAAGTGAAA
GTGATCACCCTGAAGTCCAAGCTGGTGTCCGATTTCCGGAAGGATTTCCAGTTTTACAAAGTGCGCGAGA
TCAACAACTACCACCACGCCCACGACGCCTACCTGAACGCCGTCGTGGGAACCGCCCTGATCAAAAAGTA
CCCTAAGCTGGAAAGCGAGTTCGTGTACGGCGACTACAAGGTGTACGACGTGCGGAAGATGATCGCCAAG
AGCGAGCAGGAAATCGGCAAGGCTACCGCCAAGTACTTCTTCTACAGCAACATCATGAACTTTTTCAAGA
CCGAGATTACCCTGGCCAACGGCGAGATCCGGAAGCGGCCTCTGATCGAGACAAACGGCGAAACCGGGGA
GATCGTGTGGGATAAGGGCCGGGATTTTGCCACCGTGCGGAAAGTGCTGAGCATGCCCCAAGTGAATATC
GTGAAAAAGACCGAGGTGCAGACAGGCGGCTTCAGCAAAGAGTCTATCCTGCCCAAGAGGAACAGCGATA
AGCTGATCGCCAGAAAGAAGGACTGGGACCCTAAGAAGTACGGCGGCTTCGACAGCCCCACCGTGGCCTA
TTCTGTGCTGGTGGTGGCCAAAGTGGAAAAGGGCAAGTCCAAGAAACTGAAGAGTGTGAAAGAGCTGCTG
GGGATCACCATCATGGAAAGAAGCAGCTTCGAGAAGAATCCCATCGACTTTCTGGAAGCCAAGGGCTACA
AAGAAGTGAAAAAGGACCTGATCATCAAGCTGCCTAAGTACTCCCTGTTCGAGCTGGAAAACGGCCGGAA
GAGAATGCTGGCCTCTGCCGGCGAACTGCAGAAGGGAAACGAACTGGCCCTGCCCTCCAAATATGTGAAC
TTCCTGTACCTGGCCAGCCACTATGAGAAGCTGAAGGGCTCCCCCGAGGATAATGAGCAGAAACAGCTGT
TTGTGGAACAGCACAAGCACTACCTGGACGAGATCATCGAGCAGATCAGCGAGTTCTCCAAGAGAGTGAT
CCTGGCCGACGCTAATCTGGACAAAGTGCTGTCCGCCTACAACAAGCACCGGGATAAGCCCATCAGAGAG
CAGGCCAAGAATATCATCCACCTGTTTACCCTGACCAATCTGGGAGCCCCTGCCGCCTTCAAGTACTTTG
ACACCACCATCGACCGGAAGAGGTACACCAGCACCAAAGAGGTGCTGGACGCCACCCTGATCCACCAGAG
CATCACCGGCCTGTACGAGACACGGATCGACCTGTCTCAGCTGGGAGGCGACAGCCCCAAGAAGAAGAGA
AAGGTGGAGGCCAGCTAATAGGACCCAGCTTTCTTGTACAAAGTGGTGACGTAAGCTAGCAGGATCTTTG
TGAAGGAACCTTACTTCTGTGGTGTGACATAATTGGACAAACTACCTACAGAGATTTAAAGCTCTAAGGT
AAATATAAAATTTTTAAGTGTATAATGTGTTAAACTACTGATTCTAATTGTTTGTGTATTTTAGATTCCA
ACCTATGGAACTGATGAATGGGAGCAGTGGTGGAATGCCTTTAATGAGGAAAACCTGTTTTGCTCAGAAG
AAATGCCATCTAGTGATGATGAGGCTACTGCTGACTCTCAACATTCTACTCCTCCAAAAAAGAAGAGAAA
GGTAGTTGACCCCAAGGACTTTCCTTCAGAATTGCTAAGTTTTTTGAGTCATGCTGTGTTTAGTAATAGA
ACTCTTGCTTGCTTTGCTATTTACACCACAAAGGAAAAAGCTGCACTGCTATACAAGAAAATTATGGAAA
AATATTCTGTAACCTTTATAAGTAGGCATAACAGTTATAATCATAACATACTGTTTTTTCTTACTCCACA
CAGGCATAGAGTGTCTGCTATTAATAACTATGCTCAAAAATTGTGTACCTTTAGCTTTTTAATTTGTAAA
GGGGTTAATAAGGAATATTTGATGTATAGTGCCTTGACTAGAGATCATAATCAGCCATACCACATTTGTA
GAGGTTTTACTTGCTTTAAAAAACCTCCCACACCTCCCCCTGAACCTGAAACATAAAATGAATGCAATTG
TTGTTGTTAACTTGTTTATTGCAGCTTATAATGGTTACAAATAAAGCAATAGCATCACAAATTTCACAAA
TAAAGCATTTTTTTCACTGCATTCTAGTTGTGGTTTGTCCAAACTCATCAATGTATCTTATCATGTCTGG
ATCCCGTTTAAACTACGCGTAATTCAAACAGGGTTCTGGCGTCGTTCTCGTACTGTTTTCCCCAGGCCAG
TGCTTTAGCGTTATTGAAAAAGGAAGAGTATGAGTATTCAACATTTCCGTGTCGCCCTTATTCCCTTTTT
TGCGGCATTTTGCCTTCCTGTTTTTGCTCACCCAGAAACGCTGGTGAAAGTAAAGGATGCTGAAGATCAG
TTGGGTGCACGAGTGGGTTACATCGAACTGGATCTCAACAGCGGTAAGATCCTTGAGAGTTTTCGCCCCG
AAGAACGTTTTCCAATGATGAGCACTTTTAAAGTTCTGCTATGTGGCGCGGTATTATCCCGTATTGACGC
CGGGCAAGAGCAACTCGGTCGCCGCATACACTATTCTCAGAATGACTTGGTTGAGTACTCACCAGTCACA
GAAAAGCATCTTACGGATGGCATGACAGTAAGAGAATTATGCAGTGCTGCCATAACCATGAGTGATAACA
CTGCGGCCAACTTACTTCTGACAACGATCGGAGGACCGAAGGAGCTAACCGCTTTTTTGCACAACATGGG
GGATCATGTAACTCGCCTTGATCGTTGGGAACCGGAGCTGAATGAAGCCATACCAAACGACGAGCGTGAC
ACCACGATGCCTGTAGCAATGGCAACAACGTTGCGCAAACTATTAACTGGCGAACTACTTACTCTAGCTT
CCCGGCAACAATTAATAGACTGGATGGAGGCGGATAAAGTTGCAGGACCACTTCTGCGCTCGGCCCTTCC
GGCTGGCTGGTTTATTGCTGATAAATCTGGAGCCGGTGAGCGTGGGTCTCGCGGTATCATTGCAGCACTG
GGGCCAGATGGTAAGCCCTCCCGTATCGTAGTTATCTACACGACGGGGAGTCAGGCAACTATGGATGAAC
GAAATAGACAGATCGCTGAGATAGGTGCCTCACTGATTAAGCATTGGTAACTGTCAGACCAAGTTTACTC
ATATATACTTTAGATTGATTTAAAACTTCATTTTTAATTTAAAAGGATCTAGGTGAAGATCCTTTTTGAT
AATCTCATGACCAAAATCCCTTAACGTGAGTTTTCGTTCCACTGAGCGTCAGACCCCGTAGAAAAGATCA
AAGGATCTTCTTGAGATCCTTTTTTTCTGCGCGTAATCTGCTGCTTGCAAACAAAAAAACCACCGCTACC
AGCGGTGGTTTGTTTGCCGGATCAAGAGCTACCAACTCTTTTTCCGAAGGTAACTGGCTTCAGCAGAGCG
CAGATACCAAATACTGTTCTTCTAGTGTAGCCGTAGTTAGGCCACCACTTCAAGAACTCTGTAGCACCGC
CTACATACCTCGCTCTGCTAATCCTGTTACCAGTGGCTGCTGCCAGTGGCGATAAGTCGTGTCTTACCGG
GTTGGACTCAAGACGATAGTTACCGGATAAGGCGCAGCGGTCGGGCTGAACGGGGGGTTCGTGCACACAG
CCCAGCTTGGAGCGAACGACCTACACCGAACTGAGATACCTACAGCGTGAGCTATGAGAAAGCGCCACGC
TTCCCGAAGGGAGAAAGGCGGACAGGTATCCGGTAAGCGGCAGGGTCGGAACAGGAGAGCGCACGAGGGA
GCTTCCAGGGGGAAACGCCTGGTATCTTTATAGTCCTGTCGGGTTTCGCCACCTCTGACTTGAGCGTCGA
TTTTTGTGATGCTCGTCAGGGGGGCGGAGCCTATGGAAAAACGCCAGCAACGCGGCCTTTTTACGGTTCC
TGGCCTTTTGCTGGCCTTTTGCTCACATGTTCTTTCCTGCGTTATCCCCTGATTCTGTGGATAACCGTAT
TACCGCCTTTGAGTGAGCTGATACCGCTCGCCGCAGCCGAACGACCGAGCGCAGCGAGTCAGTGAGCGAG
GAAGCGGAAGAGCGCCCAATACGCAAACCGCCTC
