>Addgene plasmid #59985 | pDCC6 | addgene partial sequence | sequence record 97386 | SV40-splice-R2 5'-CACAAACAATTAGAATCAGTAG-3'
TTTATATTTACCTTAGAGCTTTAAATCTCTGTAGGTAGTTTGTCCAATTATGTCACACCACAGAAGTAAG
GTTCCTTCACAAAGATCCTGCTAGCTTACGTCACCACTTTGTACAAGAAAGCTGGGTCCTATTAGCTGGC
CTCCACCTTTCTCTTCTTCTTGGGGCTGTCGCCTCCCAGCTGAGACAGGTCGATCCGTGTCTCGTACAGG
CCGGTGATGCTCTGGTGGATCAGGGTGGCGTCCAGCACCTCTTTGGTGCTGGTGTACCTCTTCCGGTCGA
TGGTGGTGTCAAAGTACTTGAAGGCGGCAGGGGCTCCCAGATTGGTCAGGGTAAACAGGTGGATGATATT
CTTGGCCTGCTCTCTGATGGGCTTATCCCGGTGCTTGTTGTAGGCGGACAGCACTTTGTCCAGATTAGCG
TCGGCCAGGATCACTCTCTTGGAGAACTCGCTGATCTGCTCGATGATCTCGTCCAGGTAGTGCTTGTGCT
GTTCCACAAACAGCTGTTTCTGCTCATTATCCTCGGGGGAGCCCTTCAGCTTCTCATAGTGGCTGGCCAG
GTACAGGAAGTTCACATATTTGGAGGGCAGGGCCAGTTCGTTTCCCTTCTGCAGTTCGCCGGCAGAGGCC
AGCATTCTCTTCCGGCCGTTTTCCAGCTCGAACAGGGAGTACTTAGGCAGCTTGATGATCAGGTCCTTTT
TCACTTCTTTGTAGCCCTTGGCTTCCAGAAAGTCGATGGGATTCTTCTCGAAGCTGCTTC
