>Addgene plasmid #59985 | pDCC6 | addgene partial sequence | sequence record 97387 | hSpCas9-R1 5'-CGCTCGTGCTTCTTATCCTC-3'
GTCTGTGGAAGAAGCTGTCGTCCACCTTGGCCATCTCGTTGCTGAAGATCTCTTGCAGATAGCAGATCCG
GTTCTTCCGTCTGGTGTATCTTCTTCTGGCGGTTCTCTTCAGCCGGGTGGCCTCGGCTGTTTCGCCGCTG
TCGAACAGCAGGGCTCCGATCAGGTTCTTCTTGATGCTGTGCCGGTCGGTGTTGCCCAGCACCTTGAATT
TCTTGCTGGGCACCTTGTACTCGTCGGTGATCACGGCCCAGCCCACAGAGTTGGTGCCGATGTCCAGGCC
GATGCTGTACTTCTTGTCGGCTGCTGGGACTCCGTGGATACCGACCTTCCGCTTCTTCTTTGGGGCCATC
TTATCGTCATCGTCTTTGTAATCAATATCATGATCCTTGTAGTCTCCGTCGTGGTCCTTATAGTCCATGG
TGGCACCGGTAGAGCTCCGAATTCACTGCAGTGGTACCGCCTAGGTGTATACCTCCGGAAGCGCGCACTC
GAGATTCGAACAAGCTTATCGAGCTTGGCTGCAGATTGTTTAGCTTGTTCAGCTGCGCTTGTTTATTTGC
TTAGCTTTCGCTTAGCGACGTGTTCACTTTGCTTGTTTGAATTGAATTGTCGCTCCGTAGACGAAGCGCC
TCTATTTATACTCCGGCGCTCTTTTCGCGAACATTCGAGGCGCGCTCTCTCGAACCAACGAGAGCAGTAT
GCCGTTTACTGTGTGACAGAGTGAGAGAGCATTAGTGCAGAGAGGGAGAGACCCAAAAAGAAAAGAGAGA
ATAACGAATAACGGCCAGAGAAATTTCTCGAGTTTTCTTTCTGCCAAACAAATGACCTACCACAATAACC
AG
