>Addgene plasmid #59985 | pDCC6 | addgene partial sequence | sequence record 97388 | dCas9-R2 5'-GGGTTTCCACCAGCTGTCTC-3'
TTCGCTCAGGCCGCCTCTCTCGGCCTTGGTCAGATTGTCGAACTTTCTCTGGGTAATCAGCTTGGCGTTC
AGCAGCTGCCGCCAGTAGTTCTTCATCTTCTTCACGACCTCTTCGGAGGGCACGTTGTCGCTCTTGCCCC
GGTTCTTGTCGCTTCTGGTCAGCACCTTGTTGTCGATGGAGTCGTCCTTCAGAAAGCTCTGAGGCACGAT
ATGGTCCACATCGTAGTCGGACAGCCGGTTGATGTCCAGTTCCTGGTCCACGTACATATCCCGCCCATTC
TGCAGGTAGTACAGGTACAGCTTCTCGTTCTGCAGCTGGGTGTTTTCCACGGGGTGTTCTTTCAGGATCT
GGCTGCCCAGCTCTTTGATGCCCTCTTCGATCCGCTTCATTCTCTCGCGGCTGTTCTTCTGTCCCTTCTG
GGTGGTCTGGTTCTCTCTGGCCATTTCGATCACGATGTTCTCGGGCTTGTGCCGGCCCATCACTTTCACG
AGCTCGTCCACCACCTTCACTGTCTGCAGGATGCCCTTCTTAATGGCGGGGCTGCCGGCCAGATTGGCAA
TGTGCTCGTGCAGGCTATCGCCCTGGCCGGACACCTGGGCTTTCTGGATGTCCTCTTTAAAGGTCAGGCT
GTCGTCGTGGATCAGCTGCATGAAGTTTCTGTTGGCGAAGCCGTCGGACTTCAGGAAATCCAGGATTGTC
TTGCCGGACTGCTTGTCCCGGATGCCGTTGATCAGCTTCCGGCTCAGCCTGCCCCAGCCGGTGTATCTCC
GCCGCTTCAGCTGCTTCATCACTTTGTCGTCGAACAGGTGGGCATAGGTTTTCAGCCGTTCCTCGATCAT
CTCTCTGTCCTCAAACAGTGTCAGGGTCAGCACGATATC
