>Addgene plasmid #59985 | pDCC6 | addgene partial sequence | sequence record 97389 | hsp70-R2 5'-CGACGTGTTCACTTTGCTTG-3'
GCGCCTCTATTTATACTCCGGCGCTCTTTTCGCGAACATTCGAGGCGCGCTCTCTCGAACCAACGAGAGC
AGTATGCCGTTTACTGTGTGACAGAGTGAGAGAGCATTAGTGCAGAGAGGGAGAGACCCAAAAAGAAAAG
AGAGAATAACGAATAACGGCCAGAGAAATTTCTCGAGTTTTCTTTCTGCCAAACAAATGACCTACCACAA
TAACCAGTTTGTTTTGGGATTCTAGAGCCATTTGTCTGCAGAATTGGCGCACGCGCTAAAAACGGACTAG
CCTTATTTTAACTTGCTATTTCTAGCTCTAAAACAAAAAAGCACCGACTCGGTGCCACTTTTTCAAGTTG
ATAACGGACTAGCCTTATTTTAACTTGCTATTTCTAGCTCTAAAACAGGTCTTCTCGAAGACCCGAAGTA
TTGAGGAAAACATACCTATATAAATGATCAACATCAGGAAAGAGCAGTTGAGAATTATAAGAATTGGCAA
ATGGTCTTAAGAACCCTCTGCTTAAGATTTTCAAAATTTCCTTTAGAATCAAAGTGTCCTATTGTTCGTT
TGTTGAAAACACAGTTCGATTTATTGACTATAATAAATTGATAGTTTTAAATATAGAGGCACGACTAAGA
GAGTTTGGTTTTGTTTTGGTTAGGGACCAAAAAAAGTATACATAACGAATAAAAAAGGATTTAAGTGCAA
ATGGTAAAAAAGTGTCGAGTTTTTCTTGAGTTGATTGTGCTGTAATGAGACTCTGCATTCGGCATTTGAC
TCGGCTTTTCCTACTCGTGCCGTATTTCAGGCTGCAAGTCGAACCGCTGATCCGCCTACCTTTCACGAGT
TGCCTGCATTAATGAATCGGCCAACGCGC
